>Addgene plasmid #242954 | pAG mKappa Empty | addgene full sequence | sequence record 485249 | Addgene NGS Result
TCGCGCGTTTCGGTGATGACGGTGAAAACCTCTGACACATGCAGCTCCCGGAGACGGTCACAGCTTGTCT
GTAAGCGGATGCCGGGAGCAGACAAGCCCGTCAGGGCGCGTCAGCGGGTGTTGGCGGGTGTCGGGGCTGG
CTTAACTAACCGGTGACATTGATTATTGACTAGTTATTAATAGTAATCAATTACGGGGTCATTAGTTCAT
AGCCCATATATGGAGTTCCGCGTTACATAACTTACGGTAAATGGCCCGCCTGGCTGACCGCCCAACGACC
CCCGCCCATTGACGTCAATAATGACGTATGTTCCCATAGTAACGCCAATAGGGACTTTCCATTGACGTCA
ATGGGTGGAGTATTTACGGTAAACTGCCCACTTGGCAGTACATCAAGTGTATCATATGCCAAGTACGCCC
CCTATTGACGTCAATGACGGTAAATGGCCCGCCTGGCATTATGCCCAGTACATGACCTTATGGGACTTTC
CTACTTGGCAGTACATCTACGTATTAGTCATCGCTATTACCATGGTGATGCGGTTTTGGCAGTACATCAA
TGGGCGTGGATAGCGGTTTGACTCACGGGGATTTCCAAGTCTCCACCCCATTGACGTCAATGGGAGTTTG
TTTTGGCACCAAAATCAACGGGACTTTCCAAAATGTCGTAACAACTCCGCCCCATTGACGCAAATGGGCG
GTAGGCGTGTACGGTGGGAGGTCTATATAAGCAGAGCTCCTAGGCGTTTAGTGAACCGTCAGATCGCCTG
GAGACGCCATCCACGCTGTTTTGACCTCCATAGAAGACACCGGGACCGATCCAGCCTCCGGACTCTAGAG
TAAGTATCAAGGTTACAAGACAGGTTTAAGGAGACCAATAGAAACTGGGCTTGTCGAGACAGAGAAGACT
CTTGCGTTTCTGATAGGCACCTATTGGTCTTACTGACATCCACTTTGCCTTTCTCTCCACAGGGCGCGCC
GTGTCCAGGGCCACCGAATTCATGACCCGGCTGACAGTCCTGGCCCTGCTGGCTGGTCTGCTGGCGTCCT
CGAGGGCCATCCGATCCTTAGCGGTTCACTGATCGAACGTGGAAGTCTACCGGGCTGATGCTGCACCAAC
TGTATCCATCTTCCCACCATCCAGTGAGCAGTTAACATCTGGAGGTGCCTCAGTCGTGTGCTTCTTGAAC
AACTTCTACCCCAAAGACATCAATGTCAAGTGGAAGATTGATGGCAGTGAACGACAAAATGGCGTCCTGA
ACAGTTGGACTGATCAGGACAGCAAAGACAGCACCTACAGCATGAGCAGCACCCTCACGTTGACCAAGGA
CGAGTATGAACGACATAACAGCTATACCTGTGAGGCCACTCACAAGACATCAACTTCACCCATTGTCAAG
AGCTTCAACAGGAATGAGTGTTAGAAGCTTTGAGTTTGATATCTCGACGGTACCAATCAACCTCTGGATT
ACAAAATTTGTGAAAGATTGACTGGTATTCTTAACTATGTTGCTCCTTTTACGCTATGTGGATACGCTGC
TTTAATGCCTTTGTATCATGCTATTGCTTCCCGTATGGCTTTCATTTTCTCCTCCTTGTATAAATCCTGG
TTGCTGTCTCTTTATGAGGAGTTGTGGCCCGTTGTCAGGCAACGTGGCGTGGTGTGCACTGTGTTTGCTG
ACGCAACCCCCACTGGTTGGGGCATTGCCACCACCTGTCAGCTCCTTTCCGGGACTTTCGCTTTCCCCCT
CCCTATTGCCACGGCGGAACTCATCGCCGCCTGCCTTGCCCGCTGCTGGACAGGGGCTCGGCTGTTGGGC
ACTGACAATTCCGTGGTGTTGTCGGGGAAGCTGACGTCCTTTCCATGGCTGCTCGCCTGTGTTGCCACCT
GGATTCTGCGCGGGACGTCCTTCTGCTACGTCCCTTCGGCCCTCAATCCAGCGGACCTTCCTTCCCGCGG
CCTGCTGCCGGCTCTGCGGCCTCTTCCGCGTCTTCGCCTTCGCCCTCAGACGAGTCGGATCTCCCTTTGG
GCCGCCTCCCCGCACGCGTCTGGAAACGGGGGAGGCTAACTGAAACACGGAAGGAGACAATACCGGAAGG
AACCCGCGCTATGAGCGGCCGCCGGCAATAAAAAGACAGAATAAAACGCACGGGTGTTGGGTCGTTTGTT
CTTAATTAAATTGCGTTGCGCTCACTGCCCGCTTTCCAGTCGGGAAACCTGTCGTGCCAGCTGCATTAAT
GAATCGGCCAACGCGCGGGGAGAGGCGGTTTGCGTATTGGGCGCTCTTCCGCTTCCTCGCTCACTGACTC
GCTGCGCTCGGTCGTTCGGCTGCGGCGAGCGGTATCAGCTCACTCAAAGGCGGTAATACGGTTATCCACA
GAATCAGGGGATAACGCAGGAAAGAACATGTGAGCAAAAGGCCAGCAAAAGGCCAGGAACCGTAAAAAGG
CCGCGTTGCTGGCGTTTTTCCATAGGCTCCGCCCCCCTGACGAGCATCACAAAAATCGACGCTCAAGTCA
GAGGTGGCGAAACCCGACAGGACTATAAAGATACCAGGCGTTTCCCCCTGGAAGCTCCCTCGTGCGCTCT
CCTGTTCCGACCCTGCCGCTTACCGGATACCTGTCCGCCTTTCTCCCTTCGGGAAGCGTGGCGCTTTCTC
ATAGCTCACGCTGTAGGTATCTCAGTTCGGTGTAGGTCGTTCGCTCCAAGCTGGGCTGTGTGCACGAACC
CCCCGTTCAGCCCGACCGCTGCGCCTTATCCGGTAACTATCGTCTTGAGTCCAACCCGGTAAGACACGAC
TTATCGCCACTGGCAGCAGCCACTGGTAACAGGATTAGCAGAGCGAGGTATGTAGGCGGTGCTACAGAGT
TCTTGAAGTGGTGGCCTAACTACGGCTACACTAGAAGAACAGTATTTGGTATCTGCGCTCTGCTGAAGCC
AGTTACCTTCGGAAAAAGAGTTGGTAGCTCTTGATCCGGCAAACAAACCACCGCTGGTAGCGGTGGTTTT
TTTGTTTGCAAGCAGCAGATTACGCGCAGAAAAAAAGGATCTCAAGAAGATCCTTTGATCTTTTCTACGG
GGTCTGACGCTCAGTGGAACGAAAACTCACGTTAAGGGATTTTGGTCATGAGATTATCAAAAAGGATCTT
CACCTAGATCCTTTTAAATTAAAAATGAAGTTTTAAATCAATCTAAAGTATATATGAGTAAACTTGGTCT
GACAGTTACCAATGCTTAATCAGTGAGGCACCTATCTCAGCGATCTGTCTATTTCGTTCATCCATAGTTG
CCTGACTCCCCGTCGTGTAGATAACTACGATACGGGAGGGCTTACCATCTGGCCCCAGTGCTGCAATGAT
ACCGCGAGACCCACGCTCACCGGCTCCAGATTTATCAGCAATAAACCAGCCAGCCGGAAGGGCCGAGCGC
AGAAGTGGTCCTGCAACTTTATCCGCCTCCATCCAGTCTATTAATTGTTGCCGGGAAGCTAGAGTAAGTA
GTTCGCCAGTTAATAGTTTGCGCAACGTTGTTGCCATTGCTACAGGCATCGTGGTGTCACGCTCGTCGTT
TGGTATGGCTTCATTCAGCTCCGGTTCCCAACGATCAAGGCGAGTTACATGATCCCCCATGTTGTGCAAA
AAAGCGGTTAGCTCCTTCGGTCCTCCGATCGTTGTCAGAAGTAAGTTGGCCGCAGTGTTATCACTCATGG
TTATGGCAGCACTGCATAATTCTCTTACTGTCATGCCATCCGTAAGATGCTTTTCTGTGACTGGTGAGTA
CTCAACCAAGTCATTCTGAGAATAGTGTATGCGGCGACCGAGTTGCTCTTGCCCGGCGTCAATACGGGAT
AATACCGCGCCACATAGCAGAACTTTAAAAGTGCTCATCATTGGAAAACGTTCTTCGGGGCGAAAACTCT
CAAGGATCTTACCGCTGTTGAGATCCAGTTCGATGTAACCCACTCGTGCACCCAACTGATCTTCAGCATC
TTTTACTTTCACCAGCGTTTCTGGGTGAGCAAAAACAGGAAGGCAAAATGCCGCAAAAAAGGGAATAAGG
GCGACACGGAAATGTTGAATACTCATACTCTTCCTTTTTCAATATTATTGAAGCATTTATCAGGGTTATT
GTCTCATGAGCGGATACATATTTGAATGTATTTAGAAAAATAAACAAATAGGGGTTCCGCGCACATTTCC
CCGAAAAGTGCCACCTGACGTCTAAGAAACCATTATTATCATGACATTAACCTATAAAAATAGGCGTATC
ACGAGGCCCTTTCGTC
Features (pLannotate 1.2.2; 12 found; start..end, strand, type, name):
    155..534     +  enhancer       CMV enhancer: human cytomegalovirus immediate early enhancer
    535..738     +  promoter       CMV promoter: human cytomegalovirus (CMV) immediate early promoter
    745..773     +  promoter       TRE3G promoter (fragment): 3rd-generation Tet-responsive promoter that can be activated by binding of Tet-On® 3G
    840..972     +  intron         chimeric intron: chimera between introns from human β-globin and immunoglobulin heavy chain genes
   1101..1421    +  CDS            Igkc: IGKC_MOUSE - Experimental evidence at protein level: Swiss-Prot protein existence level 1. From Mus musculus (Mouse).
   1455..2043    +  misc_feature   WPRE: woodchuck hepatitis virus posttranscriptional regulatory element
   2123..2171    +  polyA_signal   HSV TK poly(A) signal: herpes simplex virus thymidine kinase polyadenylation signal (Cole and Stacy, 1985)
   2192..2284    -  CDS            lacI (fragment): lac repressor; lacI; The lac repressor binds to the lac operator to inhibit transcription in E. coli. This inhibition can be relieved by adding lactose or isopropyl-β-D-thiogalactopyranoside (IPTG).
   2467..3055    -  rep_origin     ori: high-copy-number ColE1/pMB1/pBR322/pUC origin of replication
   3226..4086    -  CDS            AmpR: β-lactamase; bla; confers resistance to ampicillin, carbenicillin, and related antibiotics
   4087..4191    -  promoter       AmpR promoter: bla
   4286..35      +  CDS            rop (fragment) (across the origin): Rop protein, which maintains plasmids at low copy number; rop
