[The description below was written by a language model from this plasmid's Addgene catalogue record and pLannotate feature annotations shown in this document.]
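Description:
pAG mKappa Empty is an empty-backbone mammalian expression plasmid built on the pAG AB vector and designed for recombinant production of antibody light chains. It is maintained in E. coli as a high-copy plasmid through a ColE1/pUC-type origin and is selected with ampicillin via the β-lactamase gene and its own promoter. The catalogue lists a backbone size of 4,244 bp, while the sequenced record is 4,286 nt. Short annotated fragments of lacI, rop and a TRE3G promoter appear to be backbone remnants or partial sequence matches rather than functional elements.

The expression cassette is driven by the human CMV immediate-early enhancer and promoter, followed by a chimeric β-globin/immunoglobulin intron, a part commonly included to improve transcript processing and expression. Downstream lies the mouse kappa light chain constant region (Igkc), then a WPRE to boost post-transcriptional expression, and an HSV thymidine kinase polyadenylation signal. In place of a light chain variable region, the plasmid carries a filler sequence upstream of the constant region; the feature table does not annotate this filler or any leader sequence.

Users replace the filler by amplifying the backbone by PCR and joining it to a synthesized variable-region fragment with overlapping ends using Gibson/HiFi-type assembly, so that the variable region sits in frame with the kappa constant region. The resulting construct expresses a complete mouse kappa light chain and is meant to be used together with the companion heavy chain vector, pAG mIgG2a Empty, for antibody expression in mammalian cells.
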