Addgene plasmid #242954: pAG mKappa Empty
Purpose: (Empty Backbone) Expresses mouse kappa light chain constant region. Users can clone in their desired light chain variable region for mammalian expression; to be used with pAG mIgG2a Empty heavy chain (Plasmid 242953)
Depositing lab: Meghan Rego & Addgene Research Program. Depositing organization: Addgene.
Backbone
  Vector backbone: pAG AB
  Backbone manufacturer: Addgene
  Backbone size (bp): 4244
  Vector type: Mammalian Expression
  Promoter: CMV
Growth in bacteria
  Bacterial resistance: Ampicillin, 100 μg/mL
  Growth temperature: 37°C
  Growth strain: NEB Stable
  Copy number: High Copy
Gene/Insert
  Cloning method: Gibson Cloning
  Sequencing primers: 5′ cgggctgatgctgcaccaac; 3′ ggccctcgaggacgccagca
Terms and licenses: Academic/Nonprofit Terms; Industry Terms
Depositor comments: Plasmid 242954 pAG mKappa Empty encodes the mouse kappa light chain constant region and a filler sequence in lieu of a light chain variable region. To clone in your desired light chain variable region in frame with the mouse kappa light chain constant region, Addgene recommends the NEB Hifi assembly method. PCR Amplify the backbone from plasmid 242954 pAG mKappa Empty with the following primers: 5’-cgggctgatgctgcaccaac and 5’-ggccctcgaggacgccagca. Synthesize a gene fragment of the desired light chain variable region with flanking sequences that overlap with the backbone PCR product 5’-tgctggcgtcctcgagggcc-Gene fragment-cgggctgatgctgcaccaac Assemble with the NEB HiFI assembly (NEB #E2621S) following the manufacturer’s recommendations
How to cite: pAG mKappa Empty was a gift from Meghan Rego & Addgene Research Program (Addgene plasmid # 242954 ; http://n2t.net/addgene:242954 ; RRID:Addgene_242954)
